>Addgene plasmid #183148 | pBD-pZ-FLAG | addgene full sequence | sequence record 360585 | Addgene NGS Result
ATAGATTGGCTTCAGTGGAGACTGATATGCCTCTAACATTGAGACAGCATAGAATAAGTGCGACATCATC
ATCGGAAGAGAGTAGTAACAAAGGTCAAAGACAGTTGACTGTATCGCCGGAATTTGACTACAAGGATGAT
GACGATAAAGCGGAATTCGCCCGGGCCTCGAGCCCGGGTCGACTCTAGAGCCCTATAGTGAGTCGTATTA
CTGCAGCCAAGCTAATTCCGGGCGAATTTCTTATGATTTATGATTTTTATTATTAAATAAGTTATAAAAA
AAATAAGTGTATACAAATTTTAAAGTGACTCTTAGGTTTTAAAACGAAAATTCTTATTCTTGAGTAACTC
TTTCCTGTAGGTCAGGTTGCTTTCTCAGGTATAGCATGAGGTCGCTCTTATTGACCACACCTCTACCGGC
ATGCCGGCAAGTGCACAAACAATACTTAAATAAATACTACTCAGTAATAACCTATTTCTTAGCATTTTTG
ACGAAATTTGCTATTTTGTTAGAGTCTTTTACACCATTTGTCTCCACACCTCCGCTTACATCAACACCAA
TAACGCCATTTAATCTAAGCGCATCACCAACATTTTCTGGCGTCAGTCCACCAGCTAACATAAAATGTAA
GCTTTCGGGGCTCTCTTGCCTTCCAACCCAGTCAGAAATCGAGTTCCAATCCAAAAGTTCACCTGTCCCA
CCTGCTTCTGAATCAAACAAGGGAATAAACGAATGAGGTTTCTGTGAAGCTGCACTGAGTAGTATGTTGC
AGTCTTTTGGAAATACGAGTCTTTTAATAACTGGCAAACCGAGGAACTCTTGGTATTCTTGCCACGACTC
ATCTCCATGCAGTTGGACGATATCAATGCCGTAATCATTGACCAGAGCCAAAACATCCTCCTTAGGTTGA
TTACGAAACACGCCAACCAAGTATTTCGGAGTGCCTGAACTATTTTTATATGCTTTTACAAGACTTGAAA
TTTTCCTTGCAATAACCGGGTCAATTGTTCTCTTTCTATTGGGCACACATATAATACCCAGCAAGTCAGC
ATCGGAATCTAGAGCACATTCTGCGGCCTCTGTGCTCTGCAAGCCGCAAACTTTCACCAATGGACCAGAA
CTACCTGTGAAATTAATAACAGACATACTCCAAGCTGCCTTTGTGTGCTTAATCACGTATACTCACGTGC
TCAATAGTCACCAATGCCCTCCCTCTTGGCCCTCTCCTTTTCTTTTTTCGACCGAATTAATTCGTAATCA
TGTCATAGCTGTTTCCTGTGTGAAATTGTTATCCGCTCACAATTCCACACAACATACGAGCCGGAAGCAT
AAAGTGTAAAGCCTGGGGTGCCTAATGAGTGAGCTAACTCACATTAATTGCGTTGCGCTCACTGCCCGCT
TTCCAGTCGGGAAACCTGTCGTGCCAGCTGGTTCTTTCCGCCTCAGGACTCTTCCTTTTTCAATATTATT
GAAGCATTTATCAGGGTTATTGTCTCATGAGCGGATACATATTTGAATGTATTTAGAAAAATAAACAAAT
AGGGGTTCCGCGCACATTTCCCCGAAAAGTGCCACCTG
[124 nt withheld, positions 1579-1702]
C
[91 nt withheld, positions 1704-1794]
A
[49 nt withheld, positions 1796-1844]
CCTTTGACGTTGGAGTCCACGTTCTTT
[37 nt withheld, positions 1872-1908]
ACCCTATCTCGGTCTATTCTTTTGATTTATAAGGGATTTTGCCGATTTCGGCCTATTGGTTAAAAAATGA
GCTGATTTAACAAAAATTTAACGCGAATTTTAACAAAATATTAACGCTTACAATTTACGCGCCTAAATTA
TGCGGCCGCATATAACTGCATTAATGAATCGGCCAACGCGCGGGGAGAGGCGGTTTGCGTATTGGGCGCT
CTTCCGCTTCCTCGCTCACTGACTCGCTGCGCTCGGTCGTTCGGCTGCGGCGAGCGGTATCAGCTCACTC
AAAGGCGGTAATACGGTTATCCACAGAATCAGGGGATAACGCAGGAAAGAACATGTGAGCAAAAGGCCAG
CAAAAGGCCAGGAACCGTAAAAAGGCCGCGTTGCTGGCGTTTTTCCATAGGCTCCGCCCCCCTGACGAGC
ATCACAAAAATCGACGCTCAAGTCAGAGGTGGCGAAACCCGACAGGACTATAAAGATACCAGGCGTTTCC
CCCTGGAAGCTCCCTCGTGCGCTCTCCTGTTCCGACCCTGCCGCTTACCGGATACCTGTCCGCCTTTCTC
CCTTCGGGAAGCGTGGCGCTTTCTCATAGCTCACGCTGTAGGTATCTCAGTTCGGTGTAGGTCGTTCGCT
CCAAGCTGGGCTGTGTGCACGAACCCCCCGTTCAGCCCGACCGCTGCGCCTTATCCGGTAACTATCGTCT
TGAGTCCAACCCGGTAAGACACGACTTATCGCCACTGGCAGCAGCCACTGGTAACAGGATTAGCAGAGCG
AGGTATGTAGGCGGTGCTACAGAGTTCTTGAAGTGGTGGCCTAACTACGGCTACACTAGAAGAACAGTAT
TTGGTATCTGCGCTCTGCTGAAGCCAGTTACCTTCGGAAAAAGAGTTGGTAGCTCTTGATCCGGCAAACA
AACCACCGCTGGTAGCGGTGGTTTTTTTGTTTGCAAGCAGCAGATTACGCGCAGAAAAAAAGGATCTCAA
GAAGATCCTTTGATCTTTTCTACGGGGTCTGACGCTCAGTGGAACGAAAACTCACGTTAAGGGATTTTGG
TCATGAGATTATCAAAAAGGATCTTCACCTAGATCCTTTTAAATTAAAAATGAAGTTTTAAATCAATCTA
AAGTATATATGAGTAAACTTGGTCTGACAGTTACCAATGCTTAATCAGTGAGGCACCTATCTCAGCGATC
TGTCTATTTCGTTCATCCATAGTTGCCTGACTCCCCGTCGTGTAGATAACTACGATACGGGAGGGCTTAC
CATCTGGCCCCAGTGCTGCAATGATACCGCGAGACCCACGCTCACCGGCTCCAGATTTATCAGCAATAAA
CCAGCCAGCCGCCTGTGACGGAAGATCACTTCGCAGAATAAATAAATCCTGGTGTCCCTGTTGATACCGG
GAAGCCCTGGGCCAACTTTTGGCGAAAATGAGACGTTGATCGGCACGTAAGAGGTTCCAACTTTCACCAT
AATGAAATAAGATCACTACCGGGCGTATTTTTTGAGTTGTCGAGATTTTCAGGAGCTAAGGAAGCTAAAA
TGGAGAAAAAAATCACTGGATATACCACCGTTGATATATCCCAATGGCATCGTAAAGAACATTTTGAGGC
ATTTCAGTCAGTTGCTCAATGTACCTATAACCAGACCGTTCAGCTGGATATTACGGCCTTTTTAAAGACC
GTAAAGAAAAATAAGCACAAGTTTTATCCGGCCTTTATTCACATTCTTGCCCGCCTGATGAATGCTCATC
CGGAATTACGTATGGCAATGAAAGACGGTGAGCTGGTGATATGGGATAGTGTTCACCCTTGTTACACCGT
TTTCCATGAGCAAACTGAAACGTTTTCATCGCTCTGGAGTGAATACCACGACGATTTCCGGCAGTTTCTA
CACATATATTCGCAAGATGTGGCGTGTTACGGTGAAAACCTGGCCTATTTCCCTAAAGGGTTTATTGAGA
ATATGTTTTTCGTCTCAGCCAATCCCTGGGTGAGTTTCACCAGTTTTGATTTAAACGTGGCCAATATGGA
CAACTTCTTCGCCCCCGTTTTCACCATGGGCAAATATTATACGCAAGGCGACAAGGTGCTGATGCCGCTG
GCGATTCAGGTTCATCATGCCGTTTGTGATGGCTTCCATGTCGGCAGAATGCTTAATGAATTACAACAGT
ACTGCGATGAGTGGCAGGGCGGGGCGTAATTTTTTTAAGGCAGTTATTGGTGCCCTTAAACGCCTGGTTG
CTACGCCTGAATAAGTGATAATAAGCGGATGAATGGCAGAAATTCGAAAGCAAATTCGACCCGGTCGTCG
GTTCAGGGCAGGGTCGTTAAATAGCCGCTTATGTCTATTGCTGGTTTACCGGTTTATTGACTACCGGAAG
CAGTGTGACCGTGTGCTTCTCAAATGCCTGAGGCCAGTTTGCTCAGGCTCTCCCCGTGGAGGCTAAGAAA
CCATTATTATCATGACATTAACCTATAAAAATAGGCGTATCACGAGGCCCTTTCGTCTCGCGCGTTTCGG
TGATGACGGTGAAAACCTCTGACACATGCAGCTCCCGGAGACGGTCACAGCTTGTCTGTAAGCGGATGCC
GGGAGCAGACAAGCCCGTCAGGGCGCGTCAGCGGGTGTTGGCGGGTGTCGGGGCTGGCTTAACTATGCGG
CATCAGAGCAGATTGTACTGAGAGTGCACCATAACGCATTTAAGCATAAACACGCACTATGCCGTTCTTC
TCATGTATATATATATACAGGCAACACGCAGATATAGGTGCGACGTGAACAGTGAGCTGTATGTGCGCAG
CTCGCGTTGCATTTTCGGAAGCGCTCGTTTTCGGAAACGCTTTGAAGTTCCTATTCCGAAGTTCCTATTC
TCTAGCTAGAAAGTATAGGAACTTCAGAGCGCTTTTGAAAACCAAAAGCGCTCTGAAGACGCACTTTCAA
AAAACCAAAAACGCACCGGACTGTAACGAGCTACTAAAATATTGCGAATACCGCTTCCACAAACATTGCT
CAAAAGTATCTCTTTGCTATATATCTCTGTGCTATATCCCTATATAACCTACCCATCCACCTTTCGCTCC
TTGAACTTGCATCTAAACTCGACCTCTACATTTTTTATGTTTATCTCTAGTATTACTCTTTAGACAAAAA
AATTGTAGTAAGAACTATTCATAGAGTGAATCGAAAACAATACGAAAATGTAAACATTTCCTATACGTAG
TATATAGAGACAAAATAGAAGAAACCGTTCATAATTTTCTGACCAATGAAGAATCATCAACGCTATCACT
TTCTGTTCACAAAGTATGCGCAATCCACATCGGTATAGAATATAATCGGGGATGCCTTTATCTTGAAAAA
ATGCACCCGCAGCTTCGCTAGTAATCAGTAAACGCGGGAAGTGGAGTCAGGCTTTTTTTATGGAAGAGAA
AATAGACACCAAAGTAGCCTTCTTCTAACCTTAACGGACCTACAGTGCAAAAAGTTATCAAGAGACTGCA
TTATAGAGCGCACAAAGGAGAAAAAAAGTAATCTAAGATGCTTTGTTAGAAAAATAGCGCTCTCGGGATG
CATTTTTGTAGAACAAAAAAGAAGTATAGATTCTTTGTTGGTAAAATAGCGCTCTCGCGTTGCATTTCTG
TTCTGTAAAAATGCAGCTCAGATTCTTTGTTTGAAAAATTAGCGCTCTCGCGTTGCATTTTTGTTTTACA
AAAATGAAGCACAGATTCTTCGTTGGTAAAATAGCGCTTTCGCGTTGCATTTCTGTTCTGTAAAAATGCA
GCTCAGATTCTTTGTTTGAAAAATTAGCGCTCTCGCGTTGCATTTTTGTTCTACAAAATGAAGCACAGAT
GCTTCGTTGCGCGGTACCGGGCCCTTATATTGAATTTTCAAAAATTCTTACTTTTTTTTTGGATGGACGC
AAAGAAGTTTAATAATCATATTACATGGCATTACCACCATATACATATCCATATACATATCCATATCTAA
TCTTACTTATATGTTGTGGAAATGTAAAGAGCCCCATTATCTTAGCCTAAAAAAACCTTCTCTTTGGAAC
TTTCAGTAATACGCTTAACTGCTCATTGCTATATTGAAGTGCGGCCGCGTGGGCGTGCGTGGGCGGGCGT
GGGCGTGCGTGGGCGGGCGTGGGCGTGCGTGGGCGTCTAGACCGTGCGTCCTCGTCTTCACCGGTCGCGT
TCCTGAAACGCAGATGTGCCTAATGCCGCACTGCTCCGAACAATAAAGATTCTACAATACTAGCTTTTAT
GGTTATGAAGAGGAAAAATTGGCAGTAACCTGGCCCCACAAACCTTCAAATTAACGAATCAAATTAACAA
CCATAGGATGATAATGCGATTAGTTTTTTAGCCTTATTTCTGGGGTAATTAATCAGCGAAGCGATGATTT
TTGATCTATTAACAGATATATAAATGGAAAAGCTGCATAACCACTTTAACTAATACTTTCAACATTTTCA
GTTTGTATTACTTCTTATTCAAATGTCATAAAAGTATCAACAAAAAATTGTTAATATACCTCTATACTTT
AACGTCAAGGAGAAAAAACTATACTCGAGAATAAAATGAAGCTACTGTCTTCTATCGAACAAGCATGCGA
TATTTGCCGACTTAAAAAGCTCAAGTGCTCCAAAGAAAAACCGAAGTGCGCCAAGTGTCTGAAGAACAAC
TGGGAGTGTCGCTACTCTCCCAAAACCAAAAGGTCTCCGCTGACTAGGGCACATCTGACAGAAGTGGAAT
CAAGGCTAGAAAGACTGGAACAGCTATTTCTACTGATTTTTCCTCGAGAAGACCTTGACATGATTTTGAA
AATGGATTCTTTACAGGATATAAAAGCATTGTTAACAGGATTATTTGTACAAGATAATGTGAATAAAGAT
GCCGTCACAG
Features (pLannotate 1.2.2; 22 found; start..end, strand, type, name):
    126..149     +  CDS            3xFLAG (fragment): three tandem FLAG® epitope tags
    192..210     -  promoter       T7 promoter: promoter for bacteriophage T7 RNA polymerase
    232..419     +  terminator     ADH1 terminator: S. cerevisiae ADH1; transcription terminator for the S. cerevisiae alcohol dehydrogenase 1 (ADH1) gene
    472..1146    -  CDS            TRP1: phosphoribosylanthranilate isomerase, required for tryptophan biosynthesis; S. cerevisiae TRP1; yeast auxotrophic marker
   1147..1248    -  promoter       TRP1 promoter: S. cerevisiae TRP1
   1286..1302    -  protein_bind   lac operator: The lac repressor binds to the lac operator to inhibit transcription in E. coli. This inhibition can be relieved by adding lactose or isopropyl-β-D-thiogalactopyranoside (IPTG). lac repressor encoded by lacI
   1310..1340    -  promoter       lac promoter: promoter for the E. coli lac operon
   1355..1376    -  protein_bind   CAP binding site: CAP binding activates transcription in the presence of cAMP. E. coli catabolite activator protein
   1389..1430    -  CDS            lacI (fragment): lac repressor; lacI; The lac repressor binds to the lac operator to inhibit transcription in E. coli. This inhibition can be relieved by adding lactose or isopropyl-β-D-thiogalactopyranoside (IPTG).
   1448..1552    -  promoter       AmpR promoter: bla
   1579..2007    +  rep_origin     f1 ori (sequence partly withheld): f1 bacteriophage origin of replication; arrow indicates direction of (+) strand synthesis
   2064..2117    -  CDS            lacI (fragment): lac repressor; lacI; The lac repressor binds to the lac operator to inhibit transcription in E. coli. This inhibition can be relieved by adding lactose or isopropyl-β-D-thiogalactopyranoside (IPTG).
   2300..2888    -  rep_origin     ori: high-copy-number ColE1/pMB1/pBR322/pUC origin of replication
   3060..3249    -  CDS            bla(M) (fragment): β-lactamase lacking the signal sequence; bla(M); allows cytosolic expression of β-lactamase
   3345..3447    +  promoter       cat promoter: promoter of the E. coli cat gene encoding chloramphenicol acetyltransferase
   3448..4107    +  CDS            CmR: chloramphenicol acetyltransferase; cat; confers resistance to chloramphenicol
   4415..4450    +  CDS            rop (fragment): Rop protein, which maintains plasmids at low copy number; rop
   4552..4601    +  misc_feature   bom (fragment): basis of mobility region from pBR322
   4602..5766    +  rep_origin     2μ ori: yeast 2μ plasmid origin of replication
   5797..6008    +  promoter       GAL10 promoter (fragment): S. cerevisiae GAL10; inducible promoter, regulated by Gal4
   6080..6470    +  promoter       GAL1 promoter (fragment): S. cerevisiae GAL1; inducible promoter, regulated by Gal4
   6494..116     +  CDS            GAL4 DNA binding domain (across the origin): DNA binding domain of the GAL4 transcriptional activator; Saccharomyces cerevisiae GAL4 (truncated)
