[The description below was written by a language model from this plasmid's Addgene catalogue record and pLannotate feature annotations shown in this document.]
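Description:
pBD-pZ-FLAG is a yeast two-hybrid "bait" vector derived from the pBD-GAL4 backbone, in which expression of the GAL4 DNA-binding domain is driven by a pZ promoter that the record says is activated by ZPM. The associated publication title indicates that the aim is dynamic control of expression levels in a modified two-hybrid platform. It is an E. coli/S. cerevisiae shuttle plasmid of about 6.8 kb. In bacteria it replicates from a high-copy ColE1/pUC-type origin and is selected with chloramphenicol through a cat promoter-driven CmR gene. Only a fragment of β-lactamase remains, so ampicillin selection is not expected. An f1 origin and small lac, rop and bom remnants are backbone carry-overs. In yeast it is maintained episomally by the 2μ origin and selected by TRP1 complementation of tryptophan auxotrophy.

The expression cassette begins with a region that the automated annotation calls GAL10 and GAL1 promoter fragments. This probably corresponds to the engineered pZ promoter named in the catalogue entry, built on a GAL1/GAL10-type scaffold, although the record does not describe its architecture or define ZPM. Downstream lies the GAL4 DNA-binding domain coding sequence, which spans the numbering origin of the circular sequence. It is followed closely by a short FLAG epitope, detected as a partial match to 3xFLAG and listed as a C-terminal tag on the insert, and then by the ADH1 terminator. A reverse-oriented T7 promoter sits between the tag and the terminator.

No bait protein is listed, so this appears to be the empty parental vector. A gene of interest would be fused to the FLAG-tagged binding domain, with the tag allowing immunodetection of bait levels. Adjusting bait abundance in this way supports testing how expression strength affects reporter activation in protein-protein interaction assays.
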