Addgene plasmid #183148: pBD-pZ-FLAG
Purpose: Yeast-two-hybrid BD vector with pZ promoter (activated by ZPM)
Depositing lab: Assaf Mosquna. Depositing organization: Hebrew University. Publication: A Modified Yeast Two-Hybrid Platform Enables Dynamic Control of Expression Intensities to Unmask Properties of Protein-Protein Interactions. Feuer E, Zimran G, Shpilman M, Mosquna A. ACS Synth Biol. 2022 Jul 27. doi: 10.1021/acssynbio.2c00192. PubMed 35895499.
Backbone
  Vector backbone: pBD-GAL4
  Backbone manufacturer: Clontech
  Vector type: Yeast Expression ; Yeast two-hybrid
  Selectable markers: TRP1
Growth in bacteria
  Bacterial resistance: Chloramphenicol, 25 μg/mL
  Growth temperature: 37°C
  Growth strain: DH5alpha
  Copy number: Unknown
Gene/Insert
  Gene/Insert name: GAL4 BD
  Species: S. cerevisiae (budding yeast)
  Tag / fusion protein: FLAG (C terminal on insert)
Terms and licenses: Academic/Nonprofit Terms; Industry Terms: Not Available to Industry
How to cite: pBD-pZ-FLAG was a gift from Assaf Mosquna (Addgene plasmid # 183148 ; http://n2t.net/addgene:183148 ; RRID:Addgene_183148)
